>Addgene plasmid #16861 | XE12 Xwnt-11 | addgene partial sequence | sequence record 23429 | 16861 with T7
GAGCTCAGAATAAACGCTCAACTTTGGCAGATCTGATATCTGCAGAATTCGGCTTGGGGGAGATCTCCAG
TACCAATGGCTCCGACCCGTCACTGGGTTACCCCCCTGCTCCTCTTGTGTTGCTCCGGGATCTGTGGCGC
CATCCAGTGGCTTGGGCTCACCGTAAATGGCAGCCGGGTGGCCTGGAATGAGAGCGAACACTGTCGCTTG
CTGGACGGTCTAGTCCCTGACCAGTCGCAACTCTGCAAGAGGAATCTTGAACTGATGCAAAGTGTCGTTA
ATGCTGCCAAACAGACCAAGCTAACCTGCCAAATGACCTTATCTGACATGCGCTGGAACTGCTCTTCAGT
AGAGAATGCACCAAGCTTCACCCCTGACTTGAGCAAAGGTACCAGGGAGTCTGCCTTTGTCTATGCTCTG
GCCTCTGCCACTCTCAGCCATACCATTGCGCGTGCCTGTGCCTCGGGGGAGCTGCCCACATGCTCTTGTG
GTGCCACCCCAGCTGAGGTGCCCGGAACAGGCTTCCGATGGGGAGGGTGTGGGGACAACCTACATTACGG
CCTTAACATGGGCTCTGCTTTTGTTGACGCTCCAATGAAGTCAAGCAAGTCTGCTGGGACCCAGGCCACT
AAAATTATGAATCTACACAACAATGCAGTTGGCAGACAGGTACTGATGGACTCTTTGGAGACAAAATGCA
AGTGCCACGGAGTGTCTGGATCTTGCTCCGTGAAAAACCTGTTGGAANGGCCTGCAGGATCTTCCCCATA
TTGCTAATGAGCTTAAATC
