[The description below was written by a language model from this plasmid's Addgene catalogue record.]
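Description:
XE12 Xwnt-11 is a Xenopus expression plasmid built on the pT7TS backbone, a vector designed for making synthetic mRNA by in vitro transcription rather than for direct expression in cells. It is maintained in E. coli as a high-copy plasmid under ampicillin selection. The record includes no feature table, so the origin of replication and other backbone elements are not itemised. pT7TS-type vectors are generally known for placing the insert downstream of a T7 promoter, flanked by Xenopus β-globin untranslated regions that help stabilise and translate injected transcripts, but these flanking elements are not stated explicitly in this entry.

The insert is the full-length coding sequence only of Xenopus laevis Xwnt-11 (gene wnt11b.L), about 1 kb, amplified by PCR from lambda phage clones and introduced by restriction enzyme cloning. No epitope tags, fusions or reporters are recorded. According to the depositor's notes, the plasmid is linearised downstream of the insert with SalI, XbaI or BamHI and then transcribed with T7 RNA polymerase to give sense Xwnt-11 RNA; the T7 site also serves as the 5′ sequencing primer site.

The intended use is production of mRNA for microinjection into Xenopus embryos or oocytes, allowing ectopic expression or overexpression of this Wnt ligand. The associated work compared wild-type and chimeric Wnt proteins in frog embryos to define functionally distinct Wnt classes and domains, and this construct provides the wild-type Xwnt-11 for such assays.
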