Addgene plasmid #16861: XE12 Xwnt-11
Depositing lab: Randall Moon. Depositing organization: University of Washington. Publication: Identification of distinct classes and functional domains of Wnts through expression of wild-type and chimeric proteins in Xenopus embryos. Du SJ, Purcell SM, Christian JL, McGrew LL, Moon RT. Mol Cell Biol. 1995 May;15(5):2625-34. doi: 10.1128/MCB.15.5.2625. PubMed 7739543.
Backbone
  Vector backbone: pT7TS
  Vector type: Xenopus Expression
Growth in bacteria
  Bacterial resistance: Ampicillin, 100 μg/mL
  Growth temperature: 37°C
  Growth strain: DH5alpha
  Copy number: High Copy
Gene/Insert
  Gene/Insert name: Xwnt-11 (alt names: xwnt11; wnt)
  Species: X. laevis (frog)
  Insert size (bp): 1000
  Entrez Gene: wnt11b.L (a.k.a. XELAEV_18038627mg, WNT11, wnt-11, wnt11b, xwnt11)
  Cloning method: Restriction Enzyme
  Sequencing primers: 5′ T7
Terms and licenses: Academic/Nonprofit Terms; Industry Terms: Not Available to Industry
Depositor comments: Insert: full length coding seq only, by PCR of lambda clones isolated by Purcell. Insert size: 1 Kb. Transciption: linearize with Sal1, Xba1, or BamH1 and transcribe with T7. Plasmid History: Constructed by Susan Purcell on date of 5/94. Citation: Du et al., Molec. Cell Bio., 15, 2625 (1995) Ku and Melton, Development, 119, 1161 (1993)
How to cite: XE12 Xwnt-11 was a gift from Randall Moon (Addgene plasmid # 16861 ; http://n2t.net/addgene:16861 ; RRID:Addgene_16861)
